Addgene plasmid #102614: p11d-sctRPA
Purpose: Expression of S. cerevisiea RPA in E.coli
Depositing lab: Marc Wold. Depositing organization: University of Iowa. Publication: The 32- and 14-kilodalton subunits of replication protein A are responsible for species-specific interactions with single-stranded DNA. Sibenaller ZA, Sorensen BR, Wold MS. Biochemistry. 1998 Sep 8;37(36):12496-506. 10.1021/bi981110+ PubMed 9730822.
Backbone
  Vector backbone: pET11d
  Vector type: Bacterial Expression
Growth in bacteria
  Bacterial resistance: Ampicillin, 100 μg/mL
  Growth temperature: 37°C
  Growth strain: DH5alpha
  Copy number: High Copy
Gene/Insert 1
  Gene/Insert name: RPA1
  Species: S. cerevisiae (budding yeast)
  Entrez Gene: RFA1 (a.k.a. YAR007C, BUF2, FUN3, RPA1, RPA70)
  Promoter: T7
  Cloning method: Restriction Enzyme; 5′ cloning site unknown (unknown if destroyed); 3′ cloning site unknown (unknown if destroyed)
  Sequencing primers: 5′ T7
Gene/Insert 2
  Gene/Insert name: RPA2
  Species: S. cerevisiae (budding yeast)
  Mutation: RFA2 has intron deleted
  Entrez Gene: RFA2 (a.k.a. YNL312W, BUF1, RPA2, RPA32)
Gene/Insert 3
  Gene/Insert name: RPA3
  Species: S. cerevisiae (budding yeast)
  Entrez Gene: RFA3 (a.k.a. YJL173C, RPA14, RPA3)
Terms and licenses: Academic/Nonprofit Terms; Industry Terms: Not Available to Industry
Depositor comments: RPA1 5317 RPA2 7292 RPA3 8284 (start of coding region listed)
How to cite: p11d-sctRPA was a gift from Marc Wold (Addgene plasmid # 102614 ; http://n2t.net/addgene:102614 ; RRID:Addgene_102614)
