[The description below was written by a language model from this plasmid's Addgene catalogue record and pLannotate feature annotations shown in this document.]
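Description:
p11d-sctRPA is a bacterial expression plasmid of about 9.2 kb, built on the pET11d backbone, for co-producing the three subunits of Saccharomyces cerevisiae replication protein A (RPA) in E. coli. It is selected with ampicillin through the bla gene and replicates from a ColE1/pMB1-type origin. The backbone retains the pBR322-derived bom and rop regions and remnants of the tetracycline resistance gene. The catalogue lists it as high copy, although rop is normally associated with reduced copy number. A plasmid-borne lacI gene supplies lac repressor.

The payload is arranged as a tandem series of coding regions in one orientation. RFA1 (the large subunit, RPA70) sits behind a T7 promoter with an adjacent lac operator and a T7 gene 10 ribosome binding site. RFA2 (RPA32), from which the natural intron has been deleted so that it can be translated in bacteria, follows with its own second T7 promoter, lac operator and RBS. RFA3 (RPA14) has its own RBS but no annotated promoter, so it is presumably translated from transcripts that begin at the upstream T7 promoters. A single T7 terminator closes the array. No affinity or epitope tags are annotated on the subunits; the short gene 10-derived fragment detected near the terminator appears to be backbone remnant rather than a fusion.

Expression requires a host that supplies T7 RNA polymerase and can be induced with IPTG, which relieves lac repression. Producing all three subunits together allows assembly of the heterotrimeric single-stranded DNA-binding complex, suiting purification of recombinant yeast RPA for biochemical studies of DNA binding, replication, recombination and repair. The depositor and sequencing-derived records differ by only a few nucleotides and carry identical feature sets.
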