Features (pLannotate 1.2.2; 26 found; start..end, strand, type, name):
    104..208     +  promoter       AmpR promoter: bla
    209..1069    +  CDS            AmpR: β-lactamase; bla; confers resistance to ampicillin, carbenicillin, and related antibiotics
   1240..1828    +  rep_origin     ori: high-copy-number ColE1/pMB1/pBR322/pUC origin of replication
   2014..2156    -  misc_feature   bom: basis of mobility region from pBR322
   2258..2449    -  CDS            rop: Rop protein, which maintains plasmids at low copy number; rop
   2466..2846    +  CDS            YPB1_ECOLX: Protein predicted: Swiss-Prot protein existence level 4. From Escherichia coli.
   3088..3712    -  CDS            TcR (fragment): tetracycline efflux protein; tet; confers resistance to tetracycline
   3727..3748    -  protein_bind   CAP binding site: CAP binding activates transcription in the presence of cAMP. E. coli catabolite activator protein
   3761..4843    -  CDS            lacI: lac repressor; lacI; The lac repressor binds to the lac operator to inhibit transcription in E. coli. This inhibition can be relieved by adding lactose or isopropyl-β-D-thiogalactopyranoside (IPTG).
   4844..4921    -  promoter       lacI promoter: lacI
   4929..5208    -  CDS            TcR (fragment): tetracycline efflux protein; tet; confers resistance to tetracycline
   5230..5248    +  promoter       T7 promoter: promoter for bacteriophage T7 RNA polymerase
   5249..5273    +  protein_bind   lac operator: The lac repressor binds to the lac operator to inhibit transcription in E. coli. This inhibition can be relieved by adding lactose or isopropyl-β-D-thiogalactopyranoside (IPTG). lac repressor encoded by lacI
   5288..5310    +  RBS            RBS: efficient ribosome binding site from bacteriophage T7 gene 10 (Olins and Rangwala, 1989)
   5317..7179    +  CDS            RFA1: RFA1_YEAST - Also known as BUF2, RPA1. Experimental evidence at protein level: Swiss-Prot protein existence level 1. As part of the replication protein A (RPA/RP-A), a single- stranded DNA-binding heterotrimeric complex, may play an essential role in DNA replication, recombination and repair. Binds and stabilizes single-stranded DNA intermediates, preventing complementary DNA reannealing and recruiting different proteins involved in DNA metabolism. Binds to single-stranded sequences participating in DNA replication in addition to those mediating transcriptional repression (URS1) and activation
   7204..7222    +  promoter       T7 promoter: promoter for bacteriophage T7 RNA polymerase
   7223..7247    +  protein_bind   lac operator: The lac repressor binds to the lac operator to inhibit transcription in E. coli. This inhibition can be relieved by adding lactose or isopropyl-β-D-thiogalactopyranoside (IPTG). lac repressor encoded by lacI
   7262..7284    +  RBS            RBS: efficient ribosome binding site from bacteriophage T7 gene 10 (Olins and Rangwala, 1989)
   7292..8110    +  CDS            RFA2: RFA2_YEAST - Also known as BUF1. Experimental evidence at protein level: Swiss-Prot protein existence level 1. Binds to single-stranded sequences participating in DNA replication in addition to those mediating transcriptional repression (URS1) and activation (CAR1). Stimulates the activity of a cognate strand exchange protein (SEP1). It cooperates with T-AG and DNA topoisomerase I to unwind template DNA containing the simian virus 40 origin of DNA replication. From Saccharomyces cerevisiae (strain ATCC 204508 / S288c) (Baker's yeast).
   8214..8240    -  misc_feature   MCS (fragment): pBluescript multiple cloning site
   8255..8277    +  RBS            RBS: efficient ribosome binding site from bacteriophage T7 gene 10 (Olins and Rangwala, 1989)
   8284..8649    +  CDS            RFA3: RFA3_YEAST - Experimental evidence at protein level: Swiss-Prot protein existence level 1. As part of the replication protein A (RPA/RP-A), a single- stranded DNA-binding heterotrimeric complex, may play an essential role in DNA replication, recombination and repair. Binds and stabilizes single-stranded DNA intermediates, preventing complementary DNA reannealing and recruiting different proteins involved in DNA metabolism (By similarity). Stimulates the activity of a cognate strand exchange protein (SEP1). From Saccharomyces cerevisiae (strain ATCC 204508 / S288c) (Baker's yeast).
   8883..8932    +  CDS            SET1 (fragment): solubility-enhancement tag derived from T7 phage gene 10B
   8940..8987    +  terminator     T7 terminator: transcription terminator for bacteriophage T7 RNA polymerase
   9010..9114    -  CDS            TcR (fragment): tetracycline efflux protein; tet; confers resistance to tetracycline
   9162..9190    -  promoter       tet promoter: E. coli promoter for tetracycline efflux protein gene
>Addgene plasmid #102614 | p11d-sctRPA | depositor full sequence | sequence record 193973 | p11d-sctRPA sequence 9199 bps
TTCTTGAAGACGAAAGGGCCTCGTGATACGCCTATTTTTATAGGTTAATGTCATGATAATAATGGTTTCT
TAGACGTCAGGTGGCACTTTTCGGGGAAATGTGCGCGGAACCCCTATTTGTTTATTTTTCTAAATACATT
CAAATATGTATCCGCTCATGAGACAATAACCCTGATAAATGCTTCAATAATATTGAAAAAGGAAGAGTAT
GAGTATTCAACATTTCCGTGTCGCCCTTATTCCCTTTTTTGCGGCATTTTGCCTTCCTGTTTTTGCTCAC
CCAGAAACGCTGGTGAAAGTAAAAGATGCTGAAGATCAGTTGGGTGCACGAGTGGGTTACATCGAACTGG
ATCTCAACAGCGGTAAGATCCTTGAGAGTTTTCGCCCCGAAGAACGTTTTCCAATGATGAGCACTTTTAA
AGTTCTGCTATGTGGCGCGGTATTATCCCGTGTTGACGCCGGGCAAGAGCAACTCGGTCGCCGCATACAC
TATTCTCAGAATGACTTGGTTGAGTACTCACCAGTCACAGAAAAGCATCTTACGGATGGCATGACAGTAA
GAGAATTATGCAGTGCTGCCATAACCATGAGTGATAACACTGCGGCCAACTTACTTCTGACAACGATCGG
AGGACCGAAGGAGCTAACCGCTTTTTTGCACAACATGGGGGATCATGTAACTCGCCTTGATCGTTGGGAA
CCGGAGCTGAATGAAGCCATACCAAACGACGAGCGTGACACCACGATGCCTGCAGCAATGGCAACAACGT
TGCGCAAACTATTAACTGGCGAACTACTTACTCTAGCTTCCCGGCAACAATTAATAGACTGGATGGAGGC
GGATAAAGTTGCAGGACCACTTCTGCGCTCGGCCCTTCCGGCTGGCTGGTTTATTGCTGATAAATCTGGA
GCCGGTGAGCGTGGGTCTCGCGGTATCATTGCAGCACTGGGGCCAGATGGTAAGCCCTCCCGTATCGTAG
TTATCTACACGACGGGGAGTCAGGCAACTATGGATGAACGAAATAGACAGATCGCTGAGATAGGTGCCTC
ACTGATTAAGCATTGGTAACTGTCAGACCAAGTTTACTCATATATACTTTAGATTGATTTAAAACTTCAT
TTTTAATTTAAAAGGATCTAGGTGAAGATCCTTTTTGATAATCTCATGACCAAAATCCCTTAACGTGAGT
TTTCGTTCCACTGAGCGTCAGACCCCGTAGAAAAGATCAAAGGATCTTCTTGAGATCCTTTTTTTCTGCG
CGTAATCTGCTGCTTGCAAACAAAAAAACCACCGCTACCAGCGGTGGTTTGTTTGCCGGATCAAGAGCTA
CCAACTCTTTTTCCGAAGGTAACTGGCTTCAGCAGAGCGCAGATACCAAATACTGTCCTTCTAGTGTAGC
CGTAGTTAGGCCACCACTTCAAGAACTCTGTAGCACCGCCTACATACCTCGCTCTGCTAATCCTGTTACC
AGTGGCTGCTGCCAGTGGCGATAAGTCGTGTCTTACCGGGTTGGACTCAAGACGATAGTTACCGGATAAG
GCGCAGCGGTCGGGCTGAACGGGGGGTTCGTGCACACAGCCCAGCTTGGAGCGAACGACCTACACCGAAC
TGAGATACCTACAGCGTGAGCTATGAGAAAGCGCCACGCTTCCCGAAGGGAGAAAGGCGGACAGGTATCC
GGTAAGCGGCAGGGTCGGAACAGGAGAGCGCACGAGGGAGCTTCCAGGGGGAAACGCCTGGTATCTTTAT
AGTCCTGTCGGGTTTCGCCACCTCTGACTTGAGCGTCGATTTTTGTGATGCTCGTCAGGGGGGCGGAGCC
TATGGAAAAACGCCAGCAACGCGGCCTTTTTACGGTTCCTGGCCTTTTGCTGGCCTTTTGCTCACATGTT
CTTTCCTGCGTTATCCCCTGATTCTGTGGATAACCGTATTACCGCCTTTGAGTGAGCTGATACCGCTCGC
CGCAGCCGAACGACCGAGCGCAGCGAGTCAGTGAGCGAGGAAGCGGAAGAGCGCCTGATGCGGTATTTTC
TCCTTACGCATCTGTGCGGTATTTCACACCGCATATATGGTGCACTCTCAGTACAATCTGCTCTGATGCC
GCATAGTTAAGCCAGTATACACTCCGCTATCGCTACGTGACTGGGTCATGGCTGCGCCCCGACACCCGCC
AACACCCGCTGACGCGCCCTGACGGGCTTGTCTGCTCCCGGCATCCGCTTACAGACAAGCTGTGACCGTC
TCCGGGAGCTGCATGTGTCAGAGGTTTTCACCGTCATCACCGAAACGCGCGAGGCAGCTGCGGTAAAGCT
CATCAGCGTGGTCGTGAAGCGATTCACAGATGTCTGCCTGTTCATCCGCGTCCAGCTCGTTGAGTTTCTC
CAGAAGCGTTAATGTCTGGCTTCTGATAAAGCGGGCCATGTTAAGGGCGGTTTTTTCCTGTTTGGTCACT
GATGCCTCCGTGTAAGGGGGATTTCTGTTCATGGGGGTAATGATACCGATGAAACGAGAGAGGATGCTCA
CGATACGGGTTACTGATGATGAACATGCCCGGTTACTGGAACGTTGTGAGGGTAAACAACTGGCGGTATG
GATGCGGCGGGACCAGAGAAAAATCACTCAGGGTCAATGCCAGCGCTTCGTTAATACAGATGTAGGTGTT
CCACAGGGTAGCCAGCAGCATCCTGCGATGCAGATCCGGAACATAATGGTGCAGGGCGCTGACTTCCGCG
TTTCCAGACTTTACGAAACACGGAAACCGAAGACCATTCATGTTGTTGCTCAGGTCGCAGACGTTTTGCA
GCAGCAGTCGCTTCACGTTCGCTCGCGTATCGGTGATTCATTCTGCTAACCAGTAAGGCAACCCCGCCAG
CCTAGCCGGGTCCTCAACGACAGGAGCACGATCATGCGCACCCGTGGCCAGGACCCAACGCTGCCCGAGA
TGCGCCGCGTGCGGCTGCTGGAGATGGCGGACGCGATGGATATGTTCTGCCAAGGGTTGGTTTGCGCATT
CACAGTTCTCCGCAAGAATTGATTGGCTCCAATTCTTGGAGTGGTGAATCCGTTAGCGAGGTGCCGCCGG
CTTCCATTCAGGTCGAGGTGGCCCGGCTCCATGCACCGCGACGCAACGCGGGGAGGCAGACAAGGTATAG
GGCGGCGCCTACAATCCATGCCAACCCGTTCCATGTGCTCGCCGAGGCGGCATAAATCGCCGTGACGATC
AGCGGTCCAGTGATCGAAGTTAGGCTGGTAAGAGCCGCGAGCGATCCTTGAAGCTGTCCCTGATGGTCGT
CATCTACCTGCCTGGACAGCATGGCCTGCAACGCGGGCATCCCGATGCCGCCGGAAGCGAGAAGAATCAT
AATGGGGAAGGCCATCCAGCCTCGCGTCGCGAACGCCAGCAAGACGTAGCCCAGCGCGTCGGCCGCCATG
CCGGCGATAATGGCCTGCTTCTCGCCGAAACGTTTGGTGGCGGGACCAGTGACGAAGGCTTGAGCGAGGG
CGTGCAAGATTCCGAATACCGCAAGCGACAGGCCGATCATCGTCGCGCTCCAGCGAAAGCGGTCCTCGCC
GAAAATGACCCAGAGCGCTGCCGGCACCTGTCCTACGAGTTGCATGATAAAGAAGACAGTCATAAGTGCG
GCGACGATAGTCATGCCCCGCGCCCACCGGAAGGAGCTGACTGGGTTGAAGGCTCTCAAGGGCATCGGTC
GAGATCCCGGTGCCTAATGAGTGAGCTAACTTACATTAATTGCGTTGCGCTCACTGCCCGCTTTCCAGTC
GGGAAACCTGTCGTGCCAGCTGCATTAATGAATCGGCCAACGCGCGGGGAGAGGCGGTTTGCGTATTGGG
CGCCAGGGTGGTTTTTCTTTTCACCAGTGAGACGGGCAACAGCTGATTGCCCTTCACCGCCTGGCCCTGA
GAGAGTTGCAGCAAGCGGTCCACGCTGGTTTGCCCCAGCAGGCGAAAATCCTGTTTGATGGTGGTTAACG
GCGGGATATAACATGAGCTGTCTTCGGTATCGTCGTATCCCACTACCGAGATATCCGCACCAACGCGCAG
CCCGGACTCGGTAATGGCGCGCATTGCGCCCAGCGCCATCTGATCGTTGGCAACCAGCATCGCAGTGGGA
ACGATGCCCTCATTCAGCATTTGCATGGTTTGTTGAAAACCGGACATGGCACTCCAGTCGCCTTCCCGTT
CCGCTATCGGCTGAATTTGATTGCGAGTGAGATATTTATGCCAGCCAGCCAGACGCAGACGCGCCGAGAC
AGAACTTAATGGGCCCGCTAACAGCGCGATTTGCTGGTGACCCAATGCGACCAGATGCTCCACGCCCAGT
CGCGTACCGTCTTCATGGGAGAAAATAATACTGTTGATGGGTGTCTGGTCAGAGACATCAAGAAATAACG
CCGGAACATTAGTGCAGGCAGCTTCCACAGCAATGGCATCCTGGTCATCCAGCGGATAGTTAATGATCAG
CCCACTGACGCGTTGCGCGAGAAGATTGTGCACCGCCGCTTTACAGGCTTCGACGCCGCTTCGTTCTACC
ATCGACACCACCACGCTGGCACCCAGTTGATCGGCGCGAGATTTAATCGCCGCGACAATTTGCGACGGCG
CGTGCAGGGCCAGACTGGAGGTGGCAACGCCAATCAGCAACGACTGTTTGCCCGCCAGTTGTTGTGCCAC
GCGGTTGGGAATGTAATTCAGCTCCGCCATCGCCGCTTCCACTTTTTCCCGCGTTTTCGCAGAAACGTGG
CTGGCCTGGTTCACCACGCGGGAAACGGTCTGATAAGAGACACCGGCATACTCTGCGACATCGTATAACG
TTACTGGTTTCACATTCACCACCCTGAATTGACTCTCTTCCGGGCGCTATCATGCCATACCGCGAAAGGT
TTTGCGCCATTCGATGGTGTCCGGGATCTCGACGCTCTCCCTTATGCGACTCCTGCATTAGGAAGCAGCC
CAGTAGTAGGTTGAGGCCGTTGAGCACCGCCGCCGCAAGGAATGGTGCATGCAAGGAGATGGCGCCCAAC
AGTCCCCCGGCCACGGGGCCTGCCACCATACCCACGCCGAAACAAGCGCTCATGAGCCCGAAGTGGCGAG
CCCGATCTTCCCCATCGGTGATGTCGGCGATATAGGCGCCAGCAACCGCACCTGTGGCGCCGGTGATGCC
GGCCACGATGCGTCCGGCGTAGAGGATCGAGATCTCGATCCCGCGAAATTAATACGACTCACTATAGGGG
AATTGTGAGCGGATAACAATTCCCCTCTAGAAATAATTTTGTTTAACTTTAAGAAGGAGATATACCATGG
GCAGTGTTCAACTTTCGAGGGGCGATTTTCATAGCATCTTCACCAATAAGCAAAGGTACGATAATCCCAC
CGGTGGCGTTTATCAAGTTTATAACACCAGGAAATCTGATGGGGCTAACAGCAACAGAAAGAATTTGATC
ATGATTTCCGATGGTATTTACCATATGAAGGCTCTGTTGAGAAACCAAGCTGCATCCAAGTTCCAGTCAA
TGGAACTACAAAGGGGTGATATCATTCGCGTGATAATTGCAGAACCTGCTATTGTCAGGGAAAGAAAGAA
ATACGTTCTTTTAGTAGATGACTTTGAGTTGGTCCAGTCGCGTGCTGATATGGTCAACCAAACTAGTACT
TTTTTGGATAACTATTTCTCAGAGCATCCAAATGAAACCTTAAAAGACGAAGATATAACTGACAGTGGTA
ATGTTGCCAATCAAACAAACGCCAGCAATGCTGGTGTCCCTGATATGCTGCATTCAAACTCAAACTTGAA
TGCAAATGAGAGAAAATTCGCCAATGAAAACCCTAATTCGCAAAAAACCAGACCAATTTTTGCCATCGAA
CAACTGTCTCCATACCAAAACGTTTGGACTATCAAAGCAAGAGTTTCCTACAAGGGAGAAATTAAAACGT
GGCACAATCAAAGAGGTGATGGTAAACTATTCAATGTCAACTTCTTGGATACCTCTGGAGAAATCCGAGC
CACGGCGTTTAATGATTTTGCTACAAAATTTAACGAAATTTTACAAGAAGGCAAAGTATACTATGTATCA
AAGGCAAAACTCCAACCAGCTAAGCCCCAATTTACTAATCTAACACACCCTTATGAACTGAATTTGGATA
GAGACACTGTTATAGAAGAATGTTTCGATGAAAGTAATGTTCCGAAAACCCATTTCAATTTCATCAAACT
AGATGCTATTCAGAACCAGGAAGTAAATTCCAACGTAGACGTCCTCGGTATTATCCAAACTATAAACCCA
CATTTTGAGCTAACTTCAAGGGCTGGGAAGAAATTCGATCGTCGTGACATCACAATTGTTGACGACTCTG
GGTTTTCTATCTCTGTTGGCCTATGGAATCAGCAAGCCCTTGATTTCAACCTTCCTGAAGGTTCTGTTGC
TGCCATTAAAGGTGTTCGTGTGACGGATTTTGGTGGCAAATCTTTGTCTATGGGATTTTCTAGTACCCTG
ATTCCGAATCCAGAAATTCCTGAGGCATATGCCTTAAAGGGTTGGTATGATTCCAAGGGCCGCAACGCAA
ACTTCATCACTTTAAAGCAAGAACCCGGTATGGGTGGTCAATCGGCTGCTAGCTTAACAAAATTCATTGC
TCAGCGTATTACTATTGCTAGAGCTCAAGCTGAAAATCTAGGAAGAAGCGAGAAAGGTGACTTTTTTAGT
GTTAAAGCTGCTATAAGTTTCTTAAAAGTTGATAATTTTGCATATCCTGCCTGTTCTAATGAGAATTGTA
ATAAGAAAGTTCTGGAACAGCCTGATGGTACTTGGAGATGTGAGAAGTGCGACACCAATAATGCAAGGCC
AAATTGGAGATACATCTTGACAATATCAATTATTGACGAAACCAATCAACTATGGCTCACTTTATTTGAC
GACCAAGCTAAACAATTATTGGGTGTTGATGCTAATACATTAATGTCTTTGAAGGAAGAAGACCCCAACG
AATTCACAAAAATTACTCAAAGTATCCAAATGAACGAATATGACTTTAGGATTAGAGCGCGTGAGGATAC
ATACAATGATCAAAGCAGAATTAGATATACCGTTGCTAACCTACACAGCTTGAATTACAGGGCTGAAGCC
GACTATCTTGCCGATGAGTTATCCAAGGCTTTGTTAGCTTAATGGATCTCGATCCCGCGAAATTAATACG
ACTCACTATAGGGGAATTGTGAGCGGATAACAATTCCCCTCTAGAAATAATTTTGTTTAACTTTAAGAAG
GAGATATACATATGGCAAGTTATCAACCATATAACGAATATTCATCAGTAACGGGCGGTGGCTTTGAGAA
CTCTGAGTCCCGCCCAGGTAGTGGGGAGTCGGAAACTAACACTAGAGTTAACACCTTGACACCTGTGACG
ATCAAACAAATTCTAGAGTCCAAACAGGATATTCAGGACGGCCCCTTCGTTTCGCATAACCAAGAACTTC
ATCACGTTTGTTTTGTAGGTGTGGTGAGAAACATTACAGACCATACTGCAAATATTTTTTTAACTATTGA
GGATGGAACTGGTCAAATAGAAGTGAGAAAATGGAGCGAAGATGCAAATGACTTGGCTGCCGGTAACGAT
GACTCTTCTGGTAAAGGTTATGGTTCGCAAGTCGCCCAACAATTTGAAATTGGCGGTTACGTAAAAGTTT
TTGGTGCTTTGAAAGAGTTTGGTGGTAAGAAAAATATACAGTATGCGGTGATTAAGCCCATAGATTCATT
CAATGAAGTGTTGACGCATCACTTGGAAGTCATCAAATGTCATTCCATAGCCAGTGGAATGATGAAACAA
CCTTTGGAGAGTGCATCCAACAACAATGGGCAATCATTATTTGTCAAGGATGATAACGATACATCTTCCG
GCTCCAGTCCGTTACAAAGAATTCTAGAATTTTGTAAGAAGCAATGTGAGGGCAAAGACGCTAATTCATT
CGCTGTTCCCATTCCATTGATCTCGCAATCCTTGAATTTGGATGAAACTACCGTCAGAAACTGCTGTACG
ACCTTGACTGACCAGGGTTTTATCTACCCAACTTTTGATGACAATAACTTCTTTGCCCTATGAAAATATA
TAGATTATTTTTTTAGCATTTCTTAGTATTCGTTTGTGTATTTCTACTAGGTAAGTACCAAAATTTGCCG
GAAATAGAGTGGAAAATGGAACCATCGAATTCCTGCAGCCCGGGGGATCCCCTCTAGAAATAATTTTGTT
TAACTTTAAGAAGGAGATATACCATGGCCAGCGAAACACCAAGAGTTGACCCCACAGAAATCTCCAACGT
CAATGCTCCTGTGTTTAGGATAATAGCGCAAATCAAATCACAACCCACTGAATCTCAGTTGATTTTACAA
TCGCCAACCATATCATCGAAAAACGGCAGCGAGGTTGAAATGATTACGTTGAACAATATTCGTGTATCTA
TGAATAAAACATTTGAGATCGACTCGTGGTATGAGTTTGTTTGCAGGAACAATGATGACGGCGAGCTAGG
ATTTTTGATTCTAGACGCTGTACTATGCAAATTCAAGGAGAACGAAGATTTAAGCTTAAACGGTGTGGTT
GCTTTACAGAGACTATGTAAGAAATACCCAGAAATATACTAGCTAAAATCGCTTTTATTCTTACCTTTAT
GTACTGTTGCCTCTATATGTCTTCCCTTCATATAATAAATTCCATTTCTAAAAAAATTGTAGTTGTGTTT
ATAGATGTATAGATAGATAAATGAATGTGTACTTGCTGCCTTAACGCCTTCCGCTAAAAACTTTTTGATA
TTTATTTTATTTTTAACCTTTCCTGACTTCAACCCTTACTGTAATGATGATAGTAGGATCCGGCTGCTAA
CAAAGCCCGAAAGGAAGCTGAGTTGGCTGCTGCCACCGCTGAGCAATAACTAGCATAACCCCTTGGGGCC
TCTAAACGGGTCTTGAGGGGTTTTTTGCTGAAAGGAGGAACTATATCCGGATATCCCGCAAGAGGCCCGG
CAGTACCGGCATAACCAAGCCTATGCCTACAGCATCCAGGGTGACGGTGCCGAGGATGACGATGAGCGCA
TTGTTAGATTTCATACACGGTGCCTGACTGCGTTAGCAATTTAACTGTGATAAACTACCGCATTAAAGCT
TATCGATGATAAGCTGTCAAACATGAGAA
