Features (pLannotate 1.2.2; 26 found; start..end, strand, type, name):
     95..199     +  promoter       AmpR promoter: bla
    200..1060    +  CDS            AmpR: β-lactamase; bla; confers resistance to ampicillin, carbenicillin, and related antibiotics
   1231..1819    +  rep_origin     ori: high-copy-number ColE1/pMB1/pBR322/pUC origin of replication
   2005..2144    -  misc_feature   bom: basis of mobility region from pBR322
   2246..2437    -  CDS            rop: Rop protein, which maintains plasmids at low copy number; rop
   2454..2834    +  CDS            YPB1_ECOLX: Protein predicted: Swiss-Prot protein existence level 4. From Escherichia coli.
   3076..3700    -  CDS            TcR (fragment): tetracycline efflux protein; tet; confers resistance to tetracycline
   3715..3736    -  protein_bind   CAP binding site: CAP binding activates transcription in the presence of cAMP. E. coli catabolite activator protein
   3749..4830    -  CDS            lacI: lac repressor; lacI; The lac repressor binds to the lac operator to inhibit transcription in E. coli. This inhibition can be relieved by adding lactose or isopropyl-β-D-thiogalactopyranoside (IPTG).
   4831..4908    -  promoter       lacI promoter: lacI
   4916..5195    -  CDS            TcR (fragment): tetracycline efflux protein; tet; confers resistance to tetracycline
   5217..5235    +  promoter       T7 promoter: promoter for bacteriophage T7 RNA polymerase
   5236..5260    +  protein_bind   lac operator: The lac repressor binds to the lac operator to inhibit transcription in E. coli. This inhibition can be relieved by adding lactose or isopropyl-β-D-thiogalactopyranoside (IPTG). lac repressor encoded by lacI
   5275..5297    +  RBS            RBS: efficient ribosome binding site from bacteriophage T7 gene 10 (Olins and Rangwala, 1989)
   5304..7166    +  CDS            RFA1: RFA1_YEAST - Also known as BUF2, RPA1. Experimental evidence at protein level: Swiss-Prot protein existence level 1. As part of the replication protein A (RPA/RP-A), a single- stranded DNA-binding heterotrimeric complex, may play an essential role in DNA replication, recombination and repair. Binds and stabilizes single-stranded DNA intermediates, preventing complementary DNA reannealing and recruiting different proteins involved in DNA metabolism. Binds to single-stranded sequences participating in DNA replication in addition to those mediating transcriptional repression (URS1) and activation
   7191..7209    +  promoter       T7 promoter: promoter for bacteriophage T7 RNA polymerase
   7210..7234    +  protein_bind   lac operator: The lac repressor binds to the lac operator to inhibit transcription in E. coli. This inhibition can be relieved by adding lactose or isopropyl-β-D-thiogalactopyranoside (IPTG). lac repressor encoded by lacI
   7249..7271    +  RBS            RBS: efficient ribosome binding site from bacteriophage T7 gene 10 (Olins and Rangwala, 1989)
   7279..8097    +  CDS            RFA2: RFA2_YEAST - Also known as BUF1. Experimental evidence at protein level: Swiss-Prot protein existence level 1. Binds to single-stranded sequences participating in DNA replication in addition to those mediating transcriptional repression (URS1) and activation (CAR1). Stimulates the activity of a cognate strand exchange protein (SEP1). It cooperates with T-AG and DNA topoisomerase I to unwind template DNA containing the simian virus 40 origin of DNA replication. From Saccharomyces cerevisiae (strain ATCC 204508 / S288c) (Baker's yeast).
   8201..8227    -  misc_feature   MCS (fragment): pBluescript multiple cloning site
   8242..8264    +  RBS            RBS: efficient ribosome binding site from bacteriophage T7 gene 10 (Olins and Rangwala, 1989)
   8271..8636    +  CDS            RFA3: RFA3_YEAST - Experimental evidence at protein level: Swiss-Prot protein existence level 1. As part of the replication protein A (RPA/RP-A), a single- stranded DNA-binding heterotrimeric complex, may play an essential role in DNA replication, recombination and repair. Binds and stabilizes single-stranded DNA intermediates, preventing complementary DNA reannealing and recruiting different proteins involved in DNA metabolism (By similarity). Stimulates the activity of a cognate strand exchange protein (SEP1). From Saccharomyces cerevisiae (strain ATCC 204508 / S288c) (Baker's yeast).
   8870..8919    +  CDS            SET1 (fragment): solubility-enhancement tag derived from T7 phage gene 10B
   8927..8974    +  terminator     T7 terminator: transcription terminator for bacteriophage T7 RNA polymerase
   8997..9101    -  CDS            TcR (fragment): tetracycline efflux protein; tet; confers resistance to tetracycline
   9149..9177    -  promoter       tet promoter: E. coli promoter for tetracycline efflux protein gene
>Addgene plasmid #102614 | p11d-sctRPA | addgene full sequence | sequence record 197467 | Addgene NGS Result
ACGAAAGGGCCTCGTGATACGCCTATTTTTATAGGTTAATGTCATGATAATAATGGTTTCTTAGACGTCA
GGTGGCACTTTTCGGGGAAATGTGCGCGGAACCCCTATTTGTTTATTTTTCTAAATACATTCAAATATGT
ATCCGCTCATGAGACAATAACCCTGATAAATGCTTCAATAATATTGAAAAAGGAAGAGTATGAGTATTCA
ACATTTCCGTGTCGCCCTTATTCCCTTTTTTGCGGCATTTTGCCTTCCTGTTTTTGCTCACCCAGAAACG
CTGGTGAAAGTAAAAGATGCTGAAGATCAGTTGGGTGCACGAGTGGGTTACATCGAACTGGATCTCAACA
GCGGTAAGATCCTTGAGAGTTTTCGCCCCGAAGAACGTTTTCCAATGATGAGCACTTTTAAAGTTCTGCT
ATGTGGCGCGGTATTATCCCGTGTTGACGCCGGGCAAGAGCAACTCGGTCGCCGCATACACTATTCTCAG
AATGACTTGGTTGAGTACTCACCAGTCACAGAAAAGCATCTTACGGATGGCATGACAGTAAGAGAATTAT
GCAGTGCTGCCATAACCATGAGTGATAACACTGCGGCCAACTTACTTCTGACAACGATCGGAGGACCGAA
GGAGCTAACCGCTTTTTTGCACAACATGGGGGATCATGTAACTCGCCTTGATCGTTGGGAACCGGAGCTG
AATGAAGCCATACCAAACGACGAGCGTGACACCACGATGCCTGCAGCAATGGCAACAACGTTGCGCAAAC
TATTAACTGGCGAACTACTTACTCTAGCTTCCCGGCAACAATTAATAGACTGGATGGAGGCGGATAAAGT
TGCAGGACCACTTCTGCGCTCGGCCCTTCCGGCTGGCTGGTTTATTGCTGATAAATCTGGAGCCTCCAAG
GGTGGGTCTCGCGGTATCATTGCAGCACTGGGGCCAGATGGTAAGCCCTCCCGTATCGTAGTTATCTACA
CGACGGGGAGTCAGGCAACTATGGATGAACGAAATAGACAGATCGCTGAGATAGGTGCCTCACTGATTAA
GCATTGGTAACTGTCAGACCAAGTTTACTCATATATACTTTAGATTGATTTAAAACTTCATTTTTAATTT
AAAAGGATCTAGGTGAAGATCCTTTTTGATAATCTCATGACCAAAATCCCTTAACGTGAGTTTTCGTTCC
ACTGAGCGTCAGACCCCGTAGAAAAGATCAAAGGATCTTCTTGAGATCCTTTTTTTCTGCGCGTAATCTG
CTGCTTGCAAACAAAAAAACCACCGCTACCAGCGGTGGTTTGTTTGCCGGATCAAGAGCTACCAACTCTT
TTTCCGAAGGTAACTGGCTTCAGCAGAGCGCAGATACCAAATACTGTCCTTCTAGTGTAGCCGTAGTTAG
GCCACCACTTCAAGAACTCTGTAGCACCGCCTACATACCTCGCTCTGCTAATCCTGTTACCAGTGGCTGC
TGCCAGTGGCGATAAGTCGTGTCTTACCGGGTTGGACTCAAGACGATAGTTACCGGATAAGGCGCAGCGG
TCGGGCTGAACGGGGGGTTCGTGCACACAGCCCAGCTTGGAGCGAACGACCTACACCGAACTGAGATACC
TACAGCGTGAGCTATGAGAAAGCGCCACGCTTCCCGAAGGGAGAAAGGCGGACAGGTATCCGGTAAGCGG
CAGGGTCGGAACAGGAGAGCGCACGAGGGAGCTTCCAGGGGGAAACGCCTGGTATCTTTATAGTCCTGTC
GGGTTTCGCCACCTCTGACTTGAGCGTCGATTTTTGTGATGCTCGTCAGGGGGGCGGAGCCTATGGAAAA
ACGCCAGCAACGCGGCCTTTTTACGGTTCCTGGCCTTTTGCTGGCCTTTTGCTCACATGTTCTTTCCTGC
GTTATCCCCTGATTCTGTGGATAACCGTATTACCGCCTTTGAGTGAGCTGATACCGCTCGCCGCAGCCGA
ACGACCGAGCGCAGCGAGTCAGTGAGCGAGGAAGCGGAAGAGCGCCTGATGCGGTATTTTCTCCTTACGC
ATCTGTGCGGTATTTCACACCGCAATGGTGCACTCTCAGTACAATCTGCTCTGATGCCGCATAGTTAAGC
CAGTATACACTCCGCTATCGCTACGTGACTGGGTCATGGCTGCGCCCCGACACCCGCCAACACCCGCTGA
CGCGCCCTGACGGGCTTGTCTGCTCCCGGCATCCGCTTACAGACAAGCTGTGACCGTCTCCGGGAGCTGC
ATGTGTCAGAGGTTTTCACCGTCATCACCGAAACGCGCGAGGCAGCTGCGGTAAAGCTCATCAGCGTGGT
CGTGAAGCGATTCACAGATGTCTGCCTGTTCATCCGCGTCCAGCTCGTTGAGTTTCTCCAGAAGCGTTAA
TGTCTGGCTTCTGATAAAGCGGGCCATGTTAAGGGCGGTTTTTTCCTGTTTGGTCACTGATGCCTCCGTG
TAAGGGGGATTTCTGTTCATGGGGGTAATGATACCGATGAAACGAGAGAGGATGCTCACGATACGGGTTA
CTGATGATGAACATGCCCGGTTACTGGAACGTTGTGAGGGTAAACAACTGGCGGTATGGATGCGGCGGGA
CCAGAGAAAAATCACTCAGGGTCAATGCCAGCGCTTCGTTAATACAGATGTAGGTGTTCCACAGGGTAGC
CAGCAGCATCCTGCGATGCAGATCCGGAACATAATGGTGCAGGGCGCTGACTTCCGCGTTTCCAGACTTT
ACGAAACACGGAAACCGAAGACCATTCATGTTGTTGCTCAGGTCGCAGACGTTTTGCAGCAGCAGTCGCT
TCACGTTCGCTCGCGTATCGGTGATTCATTCTGCTAACCAGTAAGGCAACCCCGCCAGCCTAGCCGGGTC
CTCAACGACAGGAGCACGATCATGCGCACCCGTGGCCAGGACCCAACGCTGCCCGAGATGCGCCGCGTGC
GGCTGCTGGAGATGGCGGACGCGATGGATATGTTCTGCCAAGGGTTGGTTTGCGCATTCACAGTTCTCCG
CAAGAATTGATTGGCTCCAATTCTTGGAGTGGTGAATCCGTTAGCGAGGTGCCGCCGGCTTCCATTCAGG
TCGAGGTGGCCCGGCTCCATGCACCGCGACGCAACGCGGGGAGGCAGACAAGGTATAGGGCGGCGCCTAC
AATCCATGCCAACCCGTTCCATGTGCTCGCCGAGGCGGCATAAATCGCCGTGACGATCAGCGGTCCAATG
ATCGAAGTTAGGCTGGTAAGAGCCGCGAGCGATCCTTGAAGCTGTCCCTGATGGTCGTCATCTACCTGCC
TGGACAGCATGGCCTGCAACGCGGGCATCCCGATGCCGCCGGAAGCGAGAAGAATCATAATGGGGAAGGC
CATCCAGCCTCGCGTCGCGAACGCCAGCAAGACGTAGCCCAGCGCGTCGGCCGCCATGCCGGCGATAATG
GCCTGCTTCTCGCCGAAACGTTTGGTGGCGGGACCAGTGACGAAGGCTTGAGCGAGGGCGTGCAAGATTC
CGAATACCGCAAGCGACAGGCCGATCATCGTCGCGCTCCAGCGAAAGCGGTCCTCGCCGAAAATGACCCA
GAGCGCTGCCGGCACCTGTCCTACGAGTTGCATGATAAAGAAGACAGTCATAAGTGCGGCGACGATAGTC
ATGCCCCGCGCCCACCGGAAGGAGCTGACTGGGTTGAAGGCTCTCAAGGGCATCGGTCGAGATCCCGGTG
CCTAATGAGTGAGCTAACTTACATTAATTGCGTTGCGCTCACTGCCCGCTTTCCAGTCGGGAAACTGTCG
TGCCAGCTGCATTAATGAATCGGCCAACGCGCGGGGAGAGGCGGTTTGCGTATTGGGCGCCAGGGTGGTT
TTTCTTTTCACCAGTGAGACGGGCAACAGCTGATTGCCCTTCACCGCCTGGCCCTGAGAGAGTTGCAGCA
AGCGGTCCACGCTGGTTTGCCCCAGCAGGCGAAAATCCTGTTTGATGGTGGTTAACGGCGGGATATAACA
TGAGCTGTCTTCGGTATCGTCGTATCCCACTACCGAGATATCCGCACCAACGCGCAGCCCGGACTCGGTA
ATGGCGCGCATTGCGCCCAGCGCCATCTGATCGTTGGCAACCAGCATCGCAGTGGGAACGATGCCCTCAT
TCAGCATTTGCATGGTTTGTTGAAAACCGGACATGGCACTCCAGTCGCCTTCCCGTTCCGCTATCGGCTG
AATTTGATTGCGAGTGAGATATTTATGCCAGCCAGCCAGACGCAGACGCGCCGAGACAGAACTTAATGGG
CCCGCTAACAGCGCGATTTGCTGGTGACCCAATGCGACCAGATGCTCCACGCCCAGTCGCGTACCGTCTT
CATGGGAGAAAATAATACTGTTGATGGGTGTCTGGTCAGAGACATCAAGAAATAACGCCGGAACATTAGT
GCAGGCAGCTTCCACAGCAATGGCATCCTGGTCATCCAGCGGATAGTTAATGATCAGCCCACTGACGCGT
TGCGCGAGAAGATTGTGCACCGCCGCTTTACAGGCTTCGACGCCGCTTCGTTCTACCATCGACACCACCA
CGCTGGCACCCAGTTGATCGGCGCGAGATTTAATCGCCGCGACAATTTGCGACGGCGCGTGCAGGGCCAG
ACTGGAGGTGGCAACGCCAATCAGCAACGACTGTTTGCCCGCCAGTTGTTGTGCCACGCGGTTGGGAATG
TAATTCAGCTCCGCCATCGCCGCTTCCACTTTTTCCCGCGTTTTCGCAGAAACGTGGCTGGCCTGGTTCA
CCACGCGGGAAACGGTCTGATAAGAGACACCGGCATACTCTGCGACATCGTATAACGTTACTGGTTTCAC
ATTCACCACCCTGAATTGACTCTCTTCCGGGCGCTATCATGCCATACCGCGAAAGGTTTTGCGCCATTCG
ATGGTGTCCGGGATCTCGACGCTCTCCCTTATGCGACTCCTGCATTAGGAAGCAGCCCAGTAGTAGGTTG
AGGCCGTTGAGCACCGCCGCCGCAAGGAATGGTGCATGCAAGGAGATGGCGCCCAACAGTCCCCCGGCCA
CGGGGCCTGCCACCATACCCACGCCGAAACAAGCGCTCATGAGCCCGAAGTGGCGAGCCCGATCTTCCCC
ATCGGTGATGTCGGCGATATAGGCGCCAGCAACCGCACCTGTGGCGCCGGTGATGCCGGCCACGATGCGT
CCGGCGTAGAGGATCGAGATCTCGATCCCGCGAAATTAATACGACTCACTATAGGGGAATTGTGAGCGGA
TAACAATTCCCCTCTAGAAATAATTTTGTTTAACTTTAAGAAGGAGATATACCATGGGCAGTGTTCAACT
TTCGAGGGGCGATTTTCATAGCATCTTCACCAATAAGCAAAGGTACGATAATCCCACCGGTGGCGTTTAT
CAAGTTTATAACACCAGGAAATCTGATGGGGCTAACAGCAACAGAAAGAATTTGATCATGATTTCCGATG
GTATTTACCATATGAAGGCTCTGTTGAGAAACCAAGCTGCATCCAAGTTCCAGTCAATGGAACTACAAAG
GGGTGATATCATTCGCGTGATAATTGCAGAACCTGCTATTGTCAGGGAAAGAAAGAAATACGTTCTTTTA
GTAGATGACTTTGAGTTGGTCCAGTCGCGTGCTGATATGGTCAACCAAACTAGTACTTTTTTGGATAACT
ATTTCTCAGAGCATCCAAATGAAACCTTAAAAGACGAAGATATAACTGACAGTGGTAATGTTGCCAATCA
AACAAACGCCAGCAATGCTGGTGTCCCTGATATGCTGCATTCAAACTCAAACTTGAATGCAAATGAGAGA
AAATTCGCCAATGAAAACCCTAATTCGCAAAAAACCAGACCAATTTTTGCCATCGAACAACTGTCTCCAT
ACCAAAACGTTTGGACTATCAAAGCAAGAGTTTCCTACAAGGGAGAAATTAAAACGTGGCACAATCAAAG
AGGTGATGGTAAACTATTCAATGTCAACTTCTTGGATACCTCTGGAGAAATCCGAGCCACGGCGTTTAAT
GATTTTGCTACAAAATTTAACGAAATTTTACAAGAAGGCAAAGTATACTACGTATCAAAGGCAAAACTCC
AACCAGCTAAGCCCCAATTTACTAATCTAACACACCCTTATGAACTGAATTTGGATAGAGACACTGTTAT
AGAAGAATGTTTCGATGAAAGTAATGTTCCGAAAACCCATTTCAATTTCATCAAACTAGATGCTATTCAG
AACCAGGAAGTAAATTCCAACGTAGACGTCCTCGGTATTATCCAAACTATAAACCCACATTTTGAGCTAA
CTTCAAGGGCTGGGAAGAAATTCGATCGTCGTGACATCACAATTGTTGACGACTCTGGGTTTTCTATCTC
TGTTGGCCTATGGAATCAGCAAGCCCTTGATTTCAACCTTCCTGAAGGTTCTGTTGCTGCCATTAAAGGT
GTTCGTGTGACGGATTTTGGTGGCAAATCTTTGTCTATGGGATTTTCTAGTACCCTGATTCCGAATCCAG
AAATTCCTGAGGCATATGCCTTAAAGGGTTGGTATGATTCCAAGGGCCGCAACGCAAACTTCATCACTTT
AAAGCAAGAACCCGGTATGGGTGGTCAATCGGCTGCTAGCTTAACAAAATTCATTGCTCAGCGTATTACT
ATTGCTAGAGCTCAAGCTGAGAATCTAGGAAGAAGCGAGAAAGGTGACTTTTTTAGTGTTAAAGCTGCTA
TAAGTTTCTTAAAAGTTGATAATTTTGCATATCCTGCCTGTTCTAATGAGAATTGTAATAAGAAAGTTCT
GGAACAGCCTGATGGTACTTGGAGATGTGAGAAGTGCGACACCAATAATGCAAGGCCAAATTGGAGATAC
ATCTTGACAATATCAATTATTGACGAAACCAATCAACTATGGCTCACTTTATTTGACGACCAAGCTAAAC
AATTATTAGGTGTTGATGCTAATACATTAATGTCTTTGAAGGAAGAAGACCCCAACGAATTCACAAAAAT
TACTCAAAGTATCCAAATGAACGAATATGACTTTAGGATTAGAGCGCGTGAGGATACATACAATGATCAA
AGCAGAATTAGATATACCGTTGCTAACCTACACAGCTTGAATTACAGGGCTGAAGCCGACTATCTTGCCG
ATGAGTTATCCAAGGCTTTGTTAGCTTAATGGATCTCGATCCCGCGAAATTAATACGACTCACTATAGGG
GAATTGTGAGCGGATAACAATTCCCCTCTAGAAATAATTTTGTTTAACTTTAAGAAGGAGATATACATAT
GGCAAGTTATCAACCATATAACGAATATTCATCAGTAACGGGCGGTGGCTTTGAGAACTCTGAGTCCCGC
CCAGGTAGTGGGGAGTCGGAAACTAACACTAGAGTTAACACCTTGACACCTGTGACGATCAAACAAATTC
TAGAGTCCAAACAGGATATTCAGGACGGCCCCTTCGTTTCGCATAACCAAGAACTTCATCACGTTTGTTT
TGTAGGTGTGGTGAGAAACATTACAGACCATACTGCAAATATTTTTTTAACTATTGAGGATGGAACTGGT
CAAATAGAAGTGAGAAAATGGAGCGAAGATGCAAATGACTTGGCTGCCGGTAACGATGACTCTTCTGGTA
AAGGTTATGGTTCGCAAGTCGCCCAACAATTTGAAATTGGCGGTTACGTAAAAGTTTTTGGTGCTTTGAA
AGAGTTTGGTGGTAAGAAAAATATACAGTATGCGGTGATTAAGCCCATAGATTCATTCAATGAAGTGTTG
ACGCATCACTTGGAAGTCATCAAATGTCATTCCATAGCCAGTGGAATGATGAAACAACCTTTGGAGAGTG
CATCCAACAACAATGGGCAATCATTATTTGTCAAGGATGATAACGATACATCTTCCGGCTCCAGTCCGTT
ACAAAGAATTCTAGAATTTTGTAAGAAGCAATGTGAGGGCAAAGACGCTAATTCATTCGCTGTTCCCATT
CCATTGATCTCGCAATCCTTGAATTTGGATGAAACTACCGTCAGAAACTGCTGTACGACCTTGACTGACC
AGGGTTTTATCTACCCAACTTTTGATGACAATAACTTCTTTGCCCTATGAAAATATATAGATTATTTTTT
TAGCATTTCTTAGTATTCGTTTGTGTATTTCTACTAGGTAAGTACCAAAATTTGCCGGAAATAGAGTGGA
AAATGGAACCATCGAATTCCTGCAGCCCGGGGGATCCCCTCTAGAAATAATTTTGTTTAACTTTAAGAAG
GAGATGATCCATGGCCAGCGAAACACCAAGAGTTGACCCCACAGAAATCTCCAACGTCAATGCTCCTGTG
TTTAGGATAATAGCGCAAATCAAATCACAACCCACTGAATCTCAGTTGATTTTACAATCGCCAACCATAT
CATCGAAAAACGGCAGCGAGGTTGAAATGATTACGTTGAACAATATTCGTGTATCTATGAATAAAACATT
TGAGATCGACTCGTGGTATGAGTTTGTTTGCAGGAACAATGATGACGGCGAGCTAGGATTTTTGATTCTA
GACGCTGTACTATGCAAATTCAAGGAGAACGAAGATTTAAGCTTAAACGGTGTGGTTGCTTTACAGAGAC
TATGTAAGAAATACCCAGAAATATACTAGCTAAAATCGCTTTTATTCTTACCTTTATGTACTGTTGCCTC
TATATGTCTTCCCTTCATATAATAAATTCCATTTCTAAAAAAATTGTAGTTGTGTTTATAGATGTATAGA
TAGATAAATGAATGTGTACTTGCTGCCTTAACGCCTTCCGCTAAAAACTTTTTGATATTTATTTTATTTT
TAACCTTTCCTGACTTCAACCCTTACTGTAATGATGATAGTAGGATCCGGCTGCTAACAAAGCCCGAAAG
GAAGCTGAGTTGGCTGCTGCCACCGCTGAGCAATAACTAGCATAACCCCTTGGGGCCTCTAAACGGGTCT
TGAGGGGTTTTTTGCTGAAAGGAGGAACTATATCCGGATATCCCGCAAGAGGCCCGGCAGTACCGGCATA
ACCAAGCCTATGCCTACAGCATCCAGGGTGACGGTGCCGAGGATGACGATGAGCGCATTGTTAGATTTCA
TACACGGTGCCTGACTGCGTTAGCAATTTAACTGTGATAAACTACCGCATTAAAGCTTATCGATGATAAG
CTGTCAAACATGAGAATTCTTGAAG
